>Addgene plasmid #223038 | rag2:LYZ_CE_pISceI | addgene full sequence | sequence record 443355 | Addgene NGS Result
AAGAAACACGCGCCTGAGAACGAGGTTGCGGTGGAGGGCCAGCTCTTCCTCTTTTCAAGGCGAAGACAGC
ATGCKKKRKGYWWCAGGRTCTCCWGAGCTCGGRRAYRYAGGTAGACCTGMTGGTTTATACTGGGGCATTA
GGACCCACACAGACCACAGGTTGATCTGCTGGTTTATACCGGGGCATTAGGACCCACACAGACCACAGGT
TGACATGCTGGTTTGTACCGGGGCATTAGGACCCACACAGACCACAGGTTGACCTGCTGGTTTATACTGG
GGCATTAGGACCCACACAGACCACAGGTTGACCTGCTGGTTTGTACTGGGGCATTTGGACCCACACAGAC
CACAGGTTGACCTGCTGGTTTATACTGGGGCATTAGRACCCACACAGACCACAGGTTGACCTGCTGGTTT
ATACTGGKGCATTAGGACCCACACAGACCACAGGTTGACCTGCTGGTTTATACTGGGGCATTAGGACCCA
CACAGACCACAGGTTGACCTGCTGGTTTATACTGGGGCATTAGGACCCACACAGACCACAGGTTGACCTG
CTGGTTTATACTGGGGCATTAGGACCCACACAGACCACAGGTWGACCTGCTGGTTTATACTGGGGCATTA
GGACCCACACAGACYACAGGTTGACCTGCTGGTTTATACTGGGGCATTAGGACCCACACAGACCACAGGT
AGACCTGCTGGTTTATACTGGGGCATTAGGACCCACACAGACCACAGGTTGACCTGCTGGTTTATACTGG
GGCATTAGGACCCACACAGACCACAGGTAGACCTGCTGGTTTACTAACACCTCTTCCGGGAGCAACCTAG
CTTTCCCATGTGGTCTCCCTTTTAGGTACTTGCCGGACACTTCAGCTGCTGGTCAAGAGGCTAGCTAAAG
CTAAAATCATAAATATACATTTAAAACAGATTAGTTTTATATAACATATTAATTAAAACTAAATTGAACT
TTAAACATCTTTTAATTGCCTGTGATTGTATAATATTTCACAGATTGTTCCCATTCGTTGGTCGTGTCTA
GTTAGCGCACATGCAATCGCAACAGATTTTCCTTTAAGACCTGCATTCGACACTGAAATCACACTCTTGG
TAATGCATCTGTGACAGTCTGGATGTAATGTGCTGTTAAAATAGTCTCCTCGGTGTGCATCTGAGTGGTC
TGTGGCATCGGGTTCGGTGTGGAGCAGAATGATTCACTCTCATTACACCAAATATCGAATGCGTGAGTCA
CACATCACATTTTGGCAGGAGGGGAAGCTCGGATTTTGTAAAAATTCTCCTTATTTCCCGCAGGCTTATA
TTTGCATTAACTGTTTCTGCTTGGCGGCTCTTTAAAGGAACGAGAGAAATTAGGCGACTGTTGTTGAAAG
AACGAGAGAGAGAGTGAAGAAGGGAACAGCTGTGCCTTCCTCATTAGCATAATGTTTTTGTTTTTCGGTG
GGGGCTTCGAGCCCTCGTGCAGTTGTGTGTTTGTTTTGGAGGCCGAGAGATGTGTGTGCAAGAGTGCAAA
ACAAAAACCCGTAACCACGAGTGCCTGAAGAACAGTGAAAAACACAAACAGCGGAGCACCTGTGTCTGAA
GAGCAGGGCCATGAAGAGAAGGCTCAGCGAATCCCCTGAGGCGCAACGCAAAATAAAGGATTCCTCCGGT
GTCTCTGAGCGCTTTATTCTCCTGCTCAAGCGCACTTACATGCCGGTGTTCACACTTACACCCGCCGCAG
AACAAACCTGTTGAGTTCTGGAGTGGATTTGCATACGGCGATGGCAAATGAAGGCTAGTTTTTTCTAGCT
CTGTCGTAAAAAGAGACAGACGATAAGAAACTGAGAATGAAATGCAAGGCACAACACAACAGTTCTACAG
TGTTTGCATTATAATGATGAACGTATACTATTTTACATTAGGATTGATTTTGCTCGATAGGGATAACAGG
GTAATTCGAGGGGGGGCCCGGTACCCAGCTTTTGTTCCCTTTAGTGAGGGTTAATTGCGCGCTTGGCGTA
ATCATGGTCATAGCTGTTTCCTGTGTGAAATTGTTATCCGCTCACAATTCCACACAACATACGAGCCGGA
AGCATAAAGTGTAAAGCCTGGGGTGCCTAATGAGTGAGCTAACTCACATTAATTGCGTTGCGCTCACTGC
CCGCTTTCCAGTCGGGAAACCTGTCGTGCCAGCTGCATTAATGAATCGGCCAACGCGCGGGGAGAGGCGG
TTTGCGTATTGGGCGCTCTTCCGCTTCCTCGCTCACTGACTCGCTGCGCTCGGTCGTTCGGCTGCGGCGA
GCGGTATCAGCTCACTCAAAGGCGGTAATACGGTTATCCACAGAATCAGGGGATAACGCAGGAAAGAACA
TGTGAGCAAAAGGCCAGCAAAAGGCCAGGAACCGTAAAAAGGCCGCGTTGCTGGCGTTTTTCCATAGGCT
CCGCCCCCCTGACGAGCATCACAAAAATCGACGCTCAAGTCAGAGGTGGCGAAACCCGACAGGACTATAA
AGATACCAGGCGTTTCCCCCTGGAAGCTCCCTCGTGCGCTCTCCTGTTCCGACCCTGCCGCTTACCGGAT
ACCTGTCCGCCTTTCTCCCTTCGGGAAGCGTGGCGCTTTCTCATAGCTCACGCTGTAGGTATCTCAGTTC
GGTGTAGGTCGTTCGCTCCAAGCTGGGCTGTGTGCACGAACCCCCCGTTCAGCCCGACCGCTGCGCCTTA
TCCGGTAACTATCGTCTTGAGTCCAACCCGGTAAGACACGACTTATCGCCACTGGCAGCAGCCACTGGTA
ACAGGATTAGCAGAGCGAGGTATGTAGGCGGTGCTACAGAGTTCTTGAAGTGGTGGCCTAACTACGGCTA
CACTAGAAGAACAGTATTTGGTATCTGCGCTCTGCTGAAGCCAGTTACCTTCGGAAAAAGAGTTGGTAGC
TCTTGATCCGGCAAACAAACCACCGCTGGTAGCGGTGGTTTTTTTGTTTGCAAGCAGCAGATTACGCGCA
GAAAAAAAGGATCTCAAGAAGATCCTTTGATCTTTTCTACGGGGTCTGACGCTCAGTGGAACGAAAACTC
ACGTTAAGGGATTTTGGTCATGAGATTATCAAAAAGGATCTTCACCTAGATCCTTTTAAATTAAAAATGA
AGTTTTAAATCAATCTAAAGTATATATGAGTAAACTTGGTCTGACAGTTACCAATGCTTAATCAGTGAGG
CACCTATCTCAGCGATCTGTCTATTTCGTTCATCCATAGTTGCCTGACTCCCCGTCGTGTAGATAACTAC
GATACGGGAGGGCTTACCATCTGGCCCCAGTGCTGCAATGATACCGCGAGACCCACGCTCACCGGCTCCA
GATTTATCAGCAATAAACCAGCCAGCCGGAAGGGCCGAGCGCAGAAGTGGTCCTGCAACTTTATCCGCCT
CCATCCAGTCTATTAATTGTTGCCGGGAAGCTAGAGTAAGTAGTTCGCCAGTTAATAGTTTGCGCAACGT
TGTTGCCATTGCTACAGGCATCGTGGTGTCACGCTCGTCGTTTGGTATGGCTTCATTCAGCTCCGGTTCC
CAACGATCAAGGCGAGTTACATGATCCCCCATGTTGTGCAAAAAAGCGGTTAGCTCCTTCGGTCCTCCGA
TCGTTGTCAGAAGTAAGTTGGCCGCAGTGTTATCACTCATGGTTATGGCAGCACTGCATAATTCTCTTAC
TGTCATGCCATCCGTAAGATGCTTTTCTGTGACTGGTGAGTACTCAACCAAGTCATTCTGAGAATAGTGT
ATGCGGCGACCGAGTTGCTCTTGCCCGGCGTCAATACGGGATAATACCGCGCCACATAGCAGAACTTTAA
AAGTGCTCATCATTGGAAAACGTTCTTCGGGGCGAAAACTCTCAAGGATCTTACCGCTGTTGAGATCCAG
TTCGATGTAACCCACTCGTGCACCCAACTGATCTTCAGCATCTTTTACTTTCACCAGCGTTTCTGGGTGA
GCAAAAACAGGAAGGCAAAATGCCGCAAAAAAGGGAATAAGGGCGACACGGAAATGTTGAATACTCATAC
TCTTCCTTTTTCAATATTATTGAAGCATTTATCAGGGTTATTGTCTCATGAGCGGATACATATTTGAATG
TATTTAGAAAAATAAACAAATAGGGGTTCCGCGCACATTTCCCCGAAAAGTGCCACCTG
[124 nt withheld, positions 4190-4313]
C
[91 nt withheld, positions 4315-4405]
A
[49 nt withheld, positions 4407-4455]
CCTTTGACGTTGGAGTCCACGTTCTTT
[37 nt withheld, positions 4483-4519]
ACCCTATCTCGGTCTATTCTTTTGATTTATAAGGGATTTTGCCGATTTCGGCCTATTGGTTAAAAAATGA
GCTGATTTAACAAAAATTTAACGCGAATTTTAACAAAATATTAACGCTTACAATTTCCATTCGCCATTCA
GGCTGCGCAACTGTTGGGAAGGGCGATCGGTGCGGGCCTCTTCGCTATTACGCCAGCTGGCGAAAGGGGG
ATGTGCTGCAAGGCGATTAAGTTGGGTAACGCCAGGGTTTTCCCAGTCACGACGTTGTAAAACGACGGCC
AGTGAGCGCGCGTAATACGACTCACTATAGGGCGAATTGGAGCTCCACCGCGGTGGCGGCCTAGGGATAA
CAGGGTAATGGCCGCTCTAGAACTAGTGGATCTGATCTAGAGGATCATAATCAGCCATACCACATTTGTA
GAGGTTTTACTTGCTTTAAAAAACCTCCCACACCTCCCCCTGAACCTGAAACATAAAATGAATGCAATCA
TGTCACATCTATTACCACAATGCACAGCACCTTGACCTGGAAATTAGGGAAATTATAACAGTCAATCAGT
GGAAGAAAATGGAGGAAGTATGTGATTCATCAGCAGCTGCGAGCAGCACAGTCCAAAATCAGCCACAGGA
TCAAGAGCACCCGTGGCCGTATCTTCGCAGATCTAAAGCTTAAATCAGTTGTGTTAAATAAGAGACATTC
AAAATAAATGTAAATGAGCTCTCCAAATCAGCAGACTTAACATTCTTTAAAATGATTGATTCAATAGTGA
TAAAAATCAGGCATAGCCAGTTGTAACTTTAGATAAATTACAGAAAATGTCAAATACAGAGAACCGATTC
TTTTTTATGATACATCCAAGCACACATTTAACACAATCCAGGCAAACCCCGAATTTCACAGTCACAAGCA
CTGTTTGTACAAGAGCTTTGCCTAAGGACACACAGTCTCTATAAGTCCAGGTCGTTGGTTTCACTCTTAT
TTTAAACATGTGACATTTTTCCTGCCATCCTGTCTTAGGCTGCTGTTTGCTTCATTCCATGTCACATTAA
ATTCCTCAGTAGCACCTTTTACACACACAGCCAATCTTTTCCAGAAAATTCAATTGCTTTGAAGAGATAA
TGTGTGAACAAATCCATTTAGAAAAGGAAAATTAAGAATTTGTAAAATCATCTGTAAATTGTTGGCATTC
TTCTGTATATGAACATCACATCATTTACAGGTAAAGGTCTGGTCATTAATTATATGACAATTTACTGGTA
TTATTTTGTGAAAGGGGCTATTTTCAATGCGTTCATCCATCCTTTTCATCCCTCAAATCTCTCATTCACG
TCCCCCTCCCCATCTGCACACTTTATCTCATTTCCACCCTGCTGGAATCTGAGCACTTGTGCAGTTATCA
GGGCTCCTGTATTTAGGAGGCTCTGGGTGTCCATGTAGGGGACGAACAGAAACACTGCAGACCTTTATAG
AAGAACAATTGATAAGAGTCCTCATACATAAAGACTCCATTAGTAAGCCAGTGACCCAGGAGCCCAGACC
AACAGCAAAGCAGACAGTGACCATGGTGAGCAAGGGCGAAGAGCTGTTCACCGGGGTGGTGCCCATCCTG
GTCGAGCTGGACGGCGACGTAAACGGCCACAAGTTCAGCGTGTCCGGCGAGGGCGAGGGCGATGCCACCT
ACGGCAAGCTGACCCTGAAGTTCATCTGCACCACCGGCAAGCTGCCCGTGCCCTGGCCCACCCTCGTGAC
CACCCTGACCTACGGCGTGCAGTGCTTCAGCCGCTACCCCGACCACATGAAGCAGCACGACTTCTTCAAG
TCCGCCATGCCCGAAGGCTACGTCCAGGAGCGCACCATCTTCTTCAAGGACGACGGCAACTACAAGACCC
GCGCCGAGGTGAAGTTCGAGGGCGACACCCTGGTGAACCGCATCGAGCTGAAGGGCATCGACTTCAAGGA
GGACGGCAACATCCTGGGGCACAAGCTGGAGTACAACTACAACAGCCACAACGTCTATATCATGGCCGAC
AAGCAGAAGAACGGCATCAAGGTGAACTTCAAGATCCGCCACAACATCGAGGACGGCAGCGTGCAGCTCG
CCGACCACTACCAGCAGAACACCCCCATCGGCGACGGCCCCGTGCTGCTGCCCGACAACCACTACCTGAG
CACCCAGTCCGCCCTGAGCAAAGACCCCAACGAGAAGCGCGATCACATGGTCCTGCTGGAGTTCGTGACC
GCCGCCGGGATCACTCTCGGCATGGACGAGCTGTACAAGTAAAGCGGCCCCTCTCGAGCCTCTAGAACTA
TAGTGAGTCGTATTACGTAGATCCAGACATGATAAGATACATTGATGAGTTTGGACAAACCACAACTAGA
ATGCAGTGAAAAAAATGCTTTATTTGTGAAATTTGTGATGCTATTGCTTTATTTGTAACCATTATAAGCT
GCAATAAACAAGAGATCTGATCTAGAGGATCATAATCAGCCATACCACATTTGTAGAGGTTTTACTTGCT
TTAAAAAACCTCCCACACCTCCCCCTGAACCTGAAACATAAAATGAATGCAATTGTTGTTGTTAACTTGT
TTATTGCAGCTTATAATGGTTACAAATAAAGCAATAGCATCACAAATTTCACAAATAAAGCATTTTTTTC
ACTGCATTCTAGTTGTGGTTTGTCCAAACTCATCAATGTATCTTATCATGTCTGGATCATCATCGAATTG
TTGTTGTTAACTTGTTTATTGCAGCTTATAATGGTTACAAATAAAGCAATAGCATCACAAATTTCACAAA
TAAAGCATTTTTTTCACTGCATTCTAGTTGTGGTTTGTCCAAACTCATCAATGTATCTTATCATGTCTGG
ATCATCATCGATTTACACTCCACAACCTTGAACATACTGACGGACATCTCTGTTTTGACAACGATTTCTC
CATGCCACCCATGCTCTAATGCCTTGTGGATCACGGACAACCCTCTTTGCACAAGCTACAGCATCAGCGA
TGTTATCTTGCAGCAAAGCACTGCAGGATAAATGACAGGCATTAACTGCTCCTGGGGTTTTGCCATCATT
ACACCAGTAGCGGCTATTGATCTGAAATATCCCATAATCAGTGCTTCTGTCTCCAGCATTGTAGTTTGTA
GCTCGTGTGTTGTAACCACTCTCCCATTTGGCCAAACACATCCAGTTTGCTAGGCTGATTCCCCTGTAGC
CATCCATTCCCAATCTTTTCAGAGTTCTGGCCAACTCACACCTTTCAAAGACCTTGCCCTGGACCGTAAC
AGAAAGGAGGACAAGCCCCAGAACAATGAGAGCCTTCATGGATCCCTTTTTGAAGGTAGCTGTGTAAAAA
AAATAAAAAAAAACATTAATTTATAGTCATTTAATTGTACAATGTTAATTTTATTACCTCTTATAAAAAC
CAACCATGGCTTTACCACAGATAATACTTAAACTTAAAGATAACAATGGCAACCATAGTGTTACACTACA
CTAGACATAGTTTAACCATAGTATTTGTAGTATAACTGTGATGTTTAAATGATTATCATTGTATCAAAGA
ATGCTAGTGCTTCAAATTAGCATAAGAGTAAGCGAAGTGTGTAGTTAGGTCTTATTTTATTATTCAAAGT
AAGAAAAAAACGCGGAACCATATCTTTCTTTCGCTGTTTCCCCGAAAACAGAAACATTTTCCACAGGAAA
TTGTAGTTTTCCTAACTCTAGTTTCCCGTTGAGACGCACATTAAGCATACAATATAAGGACTACAGTACC
CAGCATTCAGTGCGAGAGCGGCGTCTGCGTTTAAACGGTAGGCTTTATCTGATGTACTTTTCTATGTGCT
CCAAAAGCTACTATTCTCGTATTTTCTTCAACATTTTTCTGCCGTTTCTACATCTGATATGTTTTAGATT
CGCCTGAAGGTAATCAAATACGCAAGAGAAGCATTAACAAACAAATTAGCAAGCACTAATAATAACTGTC
AACACGAGTAACTGAGCACTACATTAACACAGTAACGTTATATGTAAACCACGTTACCTACTGTAGCCTA
TATTTTAATATATATCATTTTACATTATGCAAATCGTATTTCCATCAGTTCCTCTACTCTATATGTCACT
TAAAACACGTACGCTTCCAAATATTACATATCTAGTCTTACAATAGTCGTCCTAGTAATGTAACGTTACT
TCTTACCTCTTGGTCAGTGTACTCCGAAATCTGAGAGCTGTTTGGTGCTGGAAATTTTTATTTTAGATAT
TAACGCGAATTGTTTAGTGAGTGAGCCAGAGGTTGAGTGTTTGTGAAGGTTGACTGGCTCCTCTTGAGGT
TTACTGTTTGCAACTGCTGCTCACAACAGGTGTTTGAGCACAATCACACGAGTTTGAATGAAAACATGCA
CAAACTCACTGCATCATTGGCTGTTTATTAATATGGAGTTCTGGTTTTGTGCTGCTGATCAGCAATACTC
ATAGATATTATATTTTTCCGTGCAATTTTAGTCATTATGAATGTTTCCAGGTCTTTCCAAATGGGGACAT
AACCCAACCACCCCCCGCGCTTGATACGGTTCTGTATATGCATATATTCACAGTAATACTTTTGTATAGT
AACCAATAGCATAGGTTAATATACAAAAAAAAAAAAAAAATCCAAATTGATAATAATATACATTTTTAGC
AATGTGTTAATATTTTCTGAAGGATCATGTGACACTAAAATTCAGATTGAATACAATTTAGCTTTGGCAT
TAAAGAAATAACATTGTCAAAAATATTTAAAATATAATATAGTTATTTTAAATGGAAACAATGTATCCCG
ATATTGCTTTTTCGACTGTAATTGTGATCAAATAAATGCAGACTTGGTGACATAAAGTTTTTTTTTTAAA
TAGTGCTGTAAATTATTTGGATTATCTAGATATCCTTAACAATATACACTCACCGGCCACTTTATTATGT
ACACCCCACTAGTACTGGGTTGGACCTCTTTTTGCCTTAGCATAGATTCCCTTCCTTTTGCATTTCAACC
AGGTACTGGAAAATTCCTCAGAGATTTTGGTCCATATTGACATGCTAGCATCATGCAGATTTGTCGGCTG
CACATCCAGGATGCGAATCTTCCATTCTACCACACCCCAAAGGCGCTCTATTGGATTGAGATCTGGTGAC
TGTGGAGGTCATTCGAGCACAGTGAACTCATTGTCATGTTCAAGAAACCAGTCTGAGATCATTCACGCTT
TATGACATGGTGCATTATCCTGCAGGAAGTAGCCATCAGAAGATGGGTACACTGTGGTCAAAAAGAAATG
AACATGGTCAGCAACAATACTCAGTTAGGCTGTGGCGTTGACACGATGGTTAATTGGTACTAATGGGCCC
AAAGTGTGCCAAGAATATATCCCCCACACCATTACACCACCATCACCAGCCTGAACTGTTGATACAAGGT
AGAATGTATCCATCTGACCAGGCAACATAATGTTCAATCTTCTATTGTCTACTTATGTTGAGCCTGTGCG
AATTGTAGCCTCAGTTTCCTGTTCTTAGCTGACAGGAGTGGCACCCGATGTGGTCTTGAGCTGCTGTAGC
CCACCCGCCTCAAGGTTCGACATGTTGTGTTCAAAGGTGCTCTTCTGCATGCCTCAGTTCTAACGAGTGG
TTATTTGAATTACTGTTGCCTTTCTATCAGCTGGAACCAGTCAGGCCATTCTCCTCTGACCTCTGGCATC
AACAAGACATTTGCCCCCACAGAACTGCCGCTCACTGGATATTATCTTTTTTTGGACCATTCTCTGTAAA
CCCCAGAGATGTTTGTGTGTGAAAACCCCAGTAAATCAGCAGTTTCTGAAATACTCAGACCAGCCCGTCT
GGCACCAACAAACACGTCACGTTTAAAGTCACTTAAATCACCTTGCTTCTCCATTCTGATGCTCGCTTTG
AACTGCAGCAGATCGTCTTGACCATGTCTACATGCCTAAATGCACTGAGTTGCTGCCTGGTGATTGGCTG
ATTAGAAATTTACGTTAACAAGCAGTTAGACAGGTGTACCTAATAAAGTGGCCGGTGAGTATTTTTCAGA
TTTTTTTTTTTCAAATTTTAAATAGTGAAATCATATTATTATCAGACAATCACCATCAAAGTACAACACT
GTTTACAGGCAATTAAATTAAACTAATTCTGCTTTGAAGTCGTATTTACATGCAATTTGAGACTGAATAT
TCAAAGTAGCGTAATAAACAATATAAAGAGCATCACAAGTTGTCACTGATTAAAAATAACCAAATGTGTG
AATAATAAAACAATTCTACCTCAATCTTTAAAATTCATATATTTTATTAATCATGCATTTATTTACATTT
TACGTAAACATTTTCATACATTTATTTTCTTTTCGGCTTAGTCTCTTTATTAATCTGGGGTTAAACGCAC
GCGAATGCTCCACACAGAAACATCAAGTGATCCAGCTGAGGCTCGAACCAGCGACCTTCTTGCTTTGCTG
GCGACAGCACTACCTACTGCACCACCGTGTCGTTGTAAACATTATTTTGTATAATTTATTTAAAACAATT
TAATTATTTTAAATTACGTTTGTTTTTAGTTTTTTATACTAATGCTGCTTATCTTGTTTATCAATTTTAC
TATAATTTTCAACAATGAAATTATTAATTATTTTAGTTTTATTTTTACTTATAAAATTTTTTTTTTTCCC
CCAAACATTTCATTAGCCCTATAGCACTTCCTTGCAGCTCCCTGAGGTACCCCAGGGCAAAGTTTTAATG
GCCCCTAGCTCTGGCACAAGTTATCCAGAAAGTTCCATTATAATAAGCTAATGATAATTCCTTACATTTA
TATCGCGCTTTTCTGGAAACTCAAAACACTTTTTTGGGCAAAATCTCCTCATCAACCACCAGTGTGCAGC
ATCCACCTGGATGACGCGATGGCAGCCATATTGCACCAGACCGCACACTACACACCAGTATATTGGTGGA
GAGGAGACAGGGGCTGCGTCCGAAACCGTCTACTACTACTTAGTAGGTACTGTATTTGAATTTAAACTTA
CTACTTGGCTGTGGGAAAAGAACATTCTATAAAATATGAATGTGAGCAGTATGAATGGAACTTGGACGTA
CTACATCCGCCAATATGTCATCGTCACGTAACCTACCCGCATGAGTTGCGTTGCTTCTCTCCGATTCAAG
AATTCTCTCACGGGGCATCATGGAATAGCGTAGCGTGCATCGAATGCACACTCTAGAATCTCGCCGGAAG
TATTCGGACATATTACTTGGCTCGCATACTGATTTTAGCGTACCTCATAAAATGGAAGTATGCGATTTCG
GCCCCAGCTAGAGTGATAAAGCCAATTATGATATGGGGATGGTTAGGAGGCCATGATGGACAGAGGACAG
TGAGCAAATTTGTCCAGGATGCCAGGGTAGGAAGGACATCCTGGGAATTTTTTACCACCACAGAGAGTCG
GGACCTTGTTTTAACATCTTATCCGAAAGATGGAGCTCACCGAGCAGTATAGAGTCTCCATCAATATACT
GGGGCATTAGGACCCACACAGACCACAGGTTGACCTGCTGGTTTATACTGGGGCATTAGGACCCACACAG
ACCACAGGTTGACCTGCTGGTTTATCCTGGGGCATTAGGACCCACACAGACCACAGGTTGATCTGCTGGT
TTATACCGGGGCATTAGGACCCACACAGACCACAGGTTGACATGCTGGTTTATCCTGGGACTTTAGGACC
CACACAGACCACAGGTTGATCTGCTGGTTTATACTGGGGCATTAGGACCCACACAGACCACAGGTTGATC
TGCTGGTTTATACCGGGGCATTAGGACCCACACAGACCACAGGTTGACATGCTGGTTTGTACCGGGGCAT
TAGGACCCACACAGACCACAGGTTKACCTGCTGGTTWATMCTKSKGCATTAGRACCCRCCMADACCMMAG
GTBVAMYHGCKWRAYYTTAYTSSKMCATTYBRMNSCAATACACAGACCACAGGTTGATCTGCTGGTTTAT
ACCGGGGCATTAGGACCCACACAGACCACAGGTTGACATGCTGGTTTATCCGCATTAGGACCCACACAGA
CCACAGGTTGACATGCTGGTTTATCCTGGGACTTTAGGACCCACACAGACCACAGGTTGATCTGCTGGTT
TATACCTGGGCATCAGTACCAACACAGACTACAGGTTAATCTGCTGGTTTAGACCTGTGGATTAGCCACA
TCACACGCCTAAGGTAAACCTGTTGGTTTATACCATGGCACTATCCACACCATAGTCAAACAATTAATCT
GGTGATTTGTATAGGCGTTTAATGCATTCAACATGCACATACTCATATACTCAGTGTAATCTGATCACTA
TCTCCACACTGTGAGTATCATAGCTCCACCTATCATTCAAATTCGTGTCACTATACTGCAGCAGAAGGAG
GTATCCTAGGTGCTGCGATGTGTCGTAGGCTTTGATTTTCATATAAGCGGCAGGTCCCAGATAGACCAAA
GGTTCATCTGCTTGGTTGTGCCTGGGCGTGATGACCCACACCGACCACAGGTTGATTTGCTGGTTTATAT
CGGGGCATTAGGACCCACACAGCCCACAGGTTGACCTGCTGGTTTATACCAAGGCAATAGGACCCACACA
GACCACACGTTTACCTGCTGGTTTATACTGGGGCATTAGGACCCACACAGACCACAGGTTGACCTGCTGG
TTTATAC
Features (pLannotate 1.2.2; 22 found; start..end, strand, type, name):
   1966..1985    +  misc_feature   MCS (fragment): pBluescript multiple cloning site
   1998..2016    -  promoter       T3 promoter: promoter for bacteriophage T3 RNA polymerase
   2059..2081    -  protein_bind   lac operator (fragment): The lac repressor binds to the lac operator to inhibit transcription in E. coli. This inhibition can be relieved by adding lactose or isopropyl-β-D-thiogalactopyranoside (IPTG). lac repressor encoded by lacI
   2085..2115    -  promoter       lac promoter: promoter for the E. coli lac operon
   2130..2151    -  protein_bind   CAP binding site: CAP binding activates transcription in the presence of cAMP. E. coli catabolite activator protein
   2164..2256    -  CDS            lacI (fragment): lac repressor; lacI; The lac repressor binds to the lac operator to inhibit transcription in E. coli. This inhibition can be relieved by adding lactose or isopropyl-β-D-thiogalactopyranoside (IPTG).
   2439..3027    -  rep_origin     ori: high-copy-number ColE1/pMB1/pBR322/pUC origin of replication
   3198..4058    -  CDS            AmpR: β-lactamase; bla; confers resistance to ampicillin, carbenicillin, and related antibiotics
   4059..4163    -  promoter       AmpR promoter: bla
   4190..4618    +  rep_origin     f1 ori (sequence partly withheld): f1 bacteriophage origin of replication; arrow indicates direction of (+) strand synthesis
   4649..4804    -  CDS            lacZα (fragment): LacZα fragment of β-galactosidase; lacZ fragment
   4812..4830    +  promoter       T7 promoter: promoter for bacteriophage T7 RNA polymerase
   4839..4860    +  misc_feature   MCS (fragment): pBluescript multiple cloning site
   4879..4901    +  misc_feature   MCS (fragment): pBluescript multiple cloning site
   4912..4995    +  CDS            large T antigen (fragment): large T antigen from SV40 (simian virus 40)
   6082..6798    +  CDS            EGFP: EGFP is a basic (constitutively fluorescent) green fluorescent protein published in 1996, derived from Aequorea victoria. It is reported to be a rapidly-maturing weak dimer with moderate acid sensitivity.
   6827..6844    -  promoter       T7 promoter (fragment): promoter for bacteriophage T7 RNA polymerase
   6849..6981    -  polyA_signal   SV40 poly(A) signal: SV40 polyadenylation signal
   6997..7080    +  CDS            large T antigen (fragment): large T antigen from SV40 (simian virus 40)
   7103..7237    +  polyA_signal   SV40 poly(A) signal: SV40 polyadenylation signal
   7258..7392    +  polyA_signal   SV40 poly(A) signal: SV40 polyadenylation signal
   7405..7848    -  CDS            LYZ: LYSC_HUMAN - Also known as LZM. Experimental evidence at protein level: Swiss-Prot protein existence level 1. Lysozymes have primarily a bacteriolytic function; those in tissues and body fluids are associated with the monocyte-macrophage system and enhance the activity of immunoagents. From Homo sapiens (Human).
