[The description below was written by a language model from this plasmid's Addgene catalogue record and pLannotate feature annotations shown in this document.]
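Description:
rag2:LYZ_CE_pISceI is a zebrafish transgenesis plasmid built to express human lysozyme (LYZ) under the control of a Rag2 promoter. According to the catalogue entry, this directs expression to the mesenchymal lineage of the fish. The backbone is listed simply as a "Rag2 plasmid" of about 12.5 kb. The annotated elements show a pBluescript-type framework, with a ColE1/pUC-family origin, an f1 phage origin, β-lactamase (AmpR) with its own promoter for ampicillin selection, flanking T3 and T7 promoters, multiple cloning site fragments, and remnants of the lac promoter/operator and lacZα region. Although the origin is annotated as a high-copy type, the depositor records the plasmid as low copy and propagates it in a recombination-deficient stable strain, which is a common choice for large or repeat-containing constructs.

The 444 bp LYZ coding sequence was inserted by restriction cloning and is annotated on the reverse strand. The adjacent SV40 polyadenylation signals are annotated in the opposite orientation, so the table does not clearly identify which element terminates the LYZ transcript. The Rag2 promoter is not annotated; it presumably lies in the large unannotated portion of the 13,276 nt sequence. The table also shows an intact EGFP coding sequence with nearby SV40 poly(A) signals and short SV40 large T antigen fragments. This suggests a separate fluorescent marker cassette, but the record does not name the promoter that drives it or explain its purpose. The "pISceI" in the name implies flanking I-SceI meganuclease sites, which are used to promote genomic integration after embryo injection, but these sites are not annotated either. The associated study concerns oncogenic transformation.
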