Addgene plasmid #223038: rag2:LYZ_CE_pISceI
Purpose: Express LYZ gene in mesenchymal lineage of Zebrafish.
Depositing lab: Alejandro Gutierrez. Depositing organization: Boston Children's Hospital. Publication: A methyltransferase-independent role for METTL1 in tRNA aminoacylation and oncogenic transformation. Ali RH, Orellana EA, Lee SH, Chae YC, Chen Y, Clauwaert J, Kennedy AL, Gutierrez AE, Papke DJ, Valenzuela M, Silverman B, Falzetta A, Ficarro SB, Marto JA, Fletcher CDM, Perez-Atayde A, Alcindor T, Shimamura A, Prensner JR, Gregory RI, Gutierrez A. Mol Cell. 2025 Mar 6;85(5):948-961.e11. doi: 10.1016/j.molcel.2025.01.003. Epub 2025 Jan 31. PubMed 39892392.
Backbone
  Vector backbone: Rag2 plasmid
  Backbone size w/o insert (bp): 12500
  Vector type: Express the insert(gene) in mesenchymal lineage of Zebrafish.
Growth in bacteria
  Bacterial resistance: Ampicillin, 100 μg/mL
  Growth temperature: 37°C
  Growth strain: NEB Stable
  Copy number: Low Copy
Gene/Insert
  Gene/Insert name: LYZ
  Species: H. sapiens (human)
  Insert size (bp): 444
  Entrez Gene: LYZ (a.k.a. LYZF1, LZM)
  Promoter: Rag2
  Cloning method: Restriction Enzyme; 5′ cloning site BamHi (unknown if destroyed); 3′ cloning site Clai (unknown if destroyed)
  Sequencing primers: 5′ CTGTGGTAAAGCCATGGTTG
Terms and licenses: Academic/Nonprofit Terms; Industry Terms: Not Available to Industry
How to cite: rag2:LYZ_CE_pISceI was a gift from Alejandro Gutierrez (Addgene plasmid # 223038 ; http://n2t.net/addgene:223038 ; RRID:Addgene_223038)
